>Addgene plasmid #99632 | pRosa26-Acceptor (AG103) | addgene full sequence | sequence record 192535 | Addgene NGS Result
GTGGCACTTTTCGGGGAAATGTGCGCGGAACCCCTATTTGTTTATTTTTCTAAATACATTCAAATATGTA
TCCGCTCATGAGACAATAACCCTGATAAATGCTTCAATAATATTGAAAAAGGAAGAGTATGAGTATTCAA
CATTTCCGTGTCGCCCTTATTCCCTTTTTTGCGGCATTTTGCCTTCCTGTTTTTGCTCACCCAGAAACGC
TGGTGAAAGTAAAAGATGCTGAAGATCAGTTGGGTGCACGAGTGGGTTACATCGAACTGGATCTCAACAG
CGGTAAGATCCTTGAGAGTTTTCGCCCCGAAGAACGTTTTCCAATGATGAGCACTTTTAAAGTTCTGCTA
TGTGGCGCGGTATTATCCCGTATTGACGCCGGGCAAGAGCAACTCGGTCGCCGCATACACTATTCTCAGA
ATGACTTGGTTGAGTACTCACCAGTCACAGAAAAGCATCTTACGGATGGCATGACAGTAAGAGAATTATG
CAGTGCTGCCATAACCATGAGTGATAACACTGCGGCCAACTTACTTCTGACAACGATCGGAGGACCGAAG
GAGCTAACCGCTTTTTTGCACAACATGGGGGATCATGTAACTCGCCTTGATCGTTGGGAACCGGAGCTGA
ATGAAGCCATACCAAACGACGAGCGTGACACCACGATGCCTGTAGCAATGGCAACAACGTTGCGCAAACT
ATTAACTGGCGAACTACTTACTCTAGCTTCCCGGCAACAATTAATAGACTGGATGGAGGCGGATAAAGTT
GCAGGACCACTTCTGCGCTCGGCCCTTCCGGCTGGCTGGTTTATTGCTGATAAATCTGGAGCCGGTGAGC
GTGGGTCTCGCGGTATCATTGCAGCACTGGGGCCAGATGGTAAGCCCTCCCGTATCGTAGTTATCTACAC
GACGGGGAGTCAGGCAACTATGGATGAACGAAATAGACAGATCGCTGAGATAGGTGCCTCACTGATTAAG
CATTGGTAACTGTCAGACCAAGTTTACTCATATATACTTTAGATTGATTTAAAACTTCATTTTTAATTTA
AAAGGATCTAGGTGAAGATCCTTTTTGATAATCTCATGACCAAAATCCCTTAACGTGAGTTTTCGTTCCA
CTGAGCGTCAGACCCCGTAGAAAAGATCAAAGGATCTTCTTGAGATCCTTTTTTTCTGCGCGTAATCTGC
TGCTTGCAAACAAAAAAACCACCGCTACCAGCGGTGGTTTGTTTGCCGGATCAAGAGCTACCAACTCTTT
TTCCGAAGGTAACTGGCTTCAGCAGAGCGCAGATACCAAATACTGTTCTTCTAGTGTAGCCGTAGTTAGG
CCACCACTTCAAGAACTCTGTAGCACCGCCTACATACCTCGCTCTGCTAATCCTGTTACCAGTGGCTGCT
GCCAGTGGCGATAAGTCGTGTCTTACCGGGTTGGACTCAAGACGATAGTTACCGGATAAGGCGCAGCGGT
CGGGCTGAACGGGGGGTTCGTGCACACAGCCCAGCTTGGAGCGAACGACCTACACCGAACTGAGATACCT
ACAGCGTGAGCTATGAGAAAGCGCCACGCTTCCCGAAGGGAGAAAGGCGGACAGGTATCCGGTAAGCGGC
AGGGTCGGAACAGGAGAGCGCACGAGGGAGCTTCCAGGGGGAAACGCCTGGTATCTTTATAGTCCTGTCG
GGTTTCGCCACCTCTGACTTGAGCGTCGATTTTTGTGATGCTCGTCAGGGGGGCGGAGCCTATGGAAAAA
CGCCAGCAACGCGGCCTTTTTACGGTTCCTGGCCTTTTGCTGGCCTTTTGCTCACATGTTCTTTCCTGCG
TTATCCCCTGATTCTGTGGATAACCGTATTACCGCCTTTGAGTGAGCTGATACCGCTCGCCGCAGCCGAA
CGACCGAGCGCAGCGAGTCAGTGAGCGAGGAAGCGGAAGAGCGCCCAATACGCAAACCGCCTCTCCCCGC
GCGTTGGCCGATTCATTAATGCAGCTGGCACGACAGGTTTCCCGACTGGAAAGCGGGCAGTGAGCGCAAC
GCAATTAATGTGAGTTAGCTCACTCATTAGGCACCCCAGGCTTTACACTTTATGCTTCCGGCTCGTATGT
TGTGTGGAATTGTGAGCGGATAACAATTTCACACAGGAAACAGCTATGACCATGATTACGCCAAGCGCGC
AATTAACCCTCACTAAAGGGAACAAAAGCTGGGTACCGGGCCCCCCCTCGAGGTCGACGGTATCGATAAG
CTTCACGTGTTCGAAACGCGTTGACATTGATTATTGACTAGTTATTAATAGTAATCAATTACGGGGTCAT
TAGTTCATAGCCCATATATGGAGTTCCGCGTTACATAACTTACGGTAAATGGCCCGCCTGGCTGACCGCC
CAACGACCCCCGCCCATTGACGTCAATAATGACGTATGTTCCCATAGTAACGCCAATAGGGACTTTCCAT
TGACGTCAATGGGTGGAGTATTTACGGTAAACTGCCCACTTGGCAGTACATCAAGTGTATCATATGCCAA
GTACGCCCCCTATTGACGTCAATGACGGTAAATGGCCCGCCTGGCATTATGCCCAGTACATGACCTTATG
GGACTTTCCTACTTGGCAGTACATCTACGTATTAGTCATCGCTATTACCATGGTGATGCGGTTTTGGCAG
TACATCAATGGGCGTGGATAGCGGTTTGACTCACGGGGATTTCCAAGTCTCCACCCCATTGACGTCAATG
GGAGTTTGTTTTGGCACCAAAATCAACGGGACTTTCCAAAATGTCGTAACAACTCCGCCCCATTGACGCA
AATGGGCGGTAGGCGTGTACGGTGGGAGGTCTATATAAGCAGAGCTCTCTGGCTAACTAGAGAACCCACT
GCTTACTGGCTTATCGAAATTAATACGACTCACTATAGGGAGACCCAAGCTGGCTAGCGTTTAAACTTAA
GCTTGTGACGTTGGAGTCCACGTTCTTTAATAGTGGACTCTTGTTGAACCATCACCCT
[91 nt withheld, positions 2999-3089]
G
[124 nt withheld, positions 3091-3214]
CAGGTGGCACWTTCAGGCTGCGCAACTGTTGGGAAGGGCGATCGGTGCGGGCCTCTTCGCTATTACGCCA
GCTGGCGAAAGGGGGATGTGCTGCAAGGCGATTAAGTTGGGTAACGCCAGGGTTTTCCCAGTCACGACGT
TGTAAAACGACGGCCAGTGAGCGCGCGTAATACGACTCACTATAGGGCGAATTGGAGCTCCACCGCGGCA
GGCCCTCCGAGCGTGGTGGAGCCGTTCTGTGAGACAGCCGGGTACGAGTCGTGACGCTGGAAGGGGCAAG
CGGGTGGTGGGCAGGAATGCGGTCCGCCCTGCAGCAACCGGAGGGGGAGGGAGAAGGGAGCGGAAAAGTC
TCCACCGGACGCGGCCATGGCTCGGGGGGGGGGGGGCAGCGGAGGAGCGCTTCCGGCCGACGTCTCGTCG
CTGATTGGCTTCTTTTCCTCCCGCCGTGTGTGAAAACACAAATGGCGTGTTTTGGTTGGCGTAAGGCGCC
TGTCAGTTAACGGCAGCCGGAGTGCGCAGCCGCCGGCAGCCTCGCTCTGCCCACTGGGTGGGGCGGGAGG
TAGGTGGGGTGAGGCGAGCTGGACGTGCGGGCGCGGTCGGCCTCTGGCGGGGCGGGGGAGGGGAGGGAGG
GTCAGCGAAAGTAGCTCGCGCGCGAGCGGCCGCCCACCCTCCCCTTCCTCTGGGGGAGTCGTTTTACCCG
CCGCCGGCCGGGCCTCGTCGTCTGATTGGCTCTCGGGGCCCAGAAAACTGGCCCTTGCCATTGGCTCGTG
TTCGTGCAAGTTGAGTCCATCCGCCGGCCAGCGGGGGCGGCGAGGAGGCGCTCCCAGGTTCCGGCCCTCC
CCTCGGCCCCGCGCCGCAGAGTCTGGCCGCGCGCCCCTGCGCAACGTGGCAGGAAGCGCGCGCTGGGGGC
GGGGACGGGCAGTAGGGCTGAGCGGCTGCGGGGCGGGTGCAAGCACGTTTCCGACTTGAGTTGCCTCAAG
AGGGGCGTGCTGAGCCAGACCTCCATCGCGCACTCCGGGGAGTGGAGGGAAGGAGCGAGGGCTCAGTTGG
GCTGTTTTGGAGGCAGGAAGCACTTGCTCTCCCAAAGTCGCTCTGAGTTGTTATCAGTAAGGGAGCTGCA
GTGGAGTAGGCGGGGAGAAGGCCGCACCCTTCTCCGGAGGGGGGAGGGGAGTGTTGCAATACCTTTCTGG
GAGTTCTCTGCTGCCTCCTGGCTTCTGAGGACCGCCCTGGGCCTGGGAGAATCCCTTCCCCCTCTTCCCT
CGTGATCTGCAACTCCAGTCTTTCTAGCATCTGTAGGGCGCAGTAGTCCAGGGTTTCCTTGATGATGTCA
TACTTATCCTGTCCCTTTTTTTTCCACAGCTCGCGGTTGAGGACAAACTCTTCGCGGTCTTTCCAGTGGT
TAATGCACGCCGGCGCACATTAATTAACTCTGGCGCGCCGCGGCCGCGATCAATTCGGTACCGAAGTTCC
TATTCCGAAGTTCCTATTCTCTAGAAAGTATAGGAACTTCCTCGAGGGTACCCCAATTCCGCCCCCCCCC
CCCCCCTAACGTTACTGGCCGAAGCCGCTTGGAATAAGGCCGGTGTGCGTTTGTCTATATGTTATTTTCC
ACCATATTGCCGTCTTTTGGCAATGTGAGGGCCCGGAAACCTGGCCCTGTCTTCTTGACGAGCATTCCTA
GGGGTCTTTCCCCTCTCGCCAAAGGAATGCAAGGTCTGTTGAATGTCGTGAAGGAAGCAGTTCCTCTGGA
AGCTTCTTGAAGACAAACAACGTCTGTAGCGACCCTTTGCAGGCAGCGGAACCCCCCACCTGGCGACAGG
TGCCTCTGCGGCCAAAAGCCACCGAGCTCGGATCCACTAGTCCAGTGTGGTGGAATTGGGGGATCCACTA
GTTCTAGAGCGGCCGATCAGCCTCGACTGTGCCTTCTAGTTGCCAGCCATCTGTTGTTTGCCCCTCCCCC
GTGCCTTCCTTGACCCTGGAAGGTGCCACTCCCACTGTCCTTTCCTAATAAAATGAGGAAATTGCATCGC
ATTGTCTGAGTAGGTGTCATTCTATTCTGGGGGGTGGGGTGGGGCAGGACAGCAAGGGGGAGGATTGGGA
AGACAATAGCAGGCATGCTGGGGATGCGGTGGGCTCTATGGCTTCTGAGGCGGAAAGAACCAGCTGGGGC
TCGAGATCCACTAGTTCTAGCCTCGAGGCTAGAGCGGCCGCCGCGCCGATATCGAATTCGCTAGAAGATG
GGCGGGAGTCTTCTGGGCAGGCTTAAAGGCTAACCTGGTGTGTGGGCGTTGTCCTGCAGGGGAATTGAAC
AGGTGTAAAATTGGAGGGACAAGACTTCCCACAGATTTTCGGTTTTGTCGGGAAGTTTTTTAATAGGGGC
AAATAAGGAAAATGGGAGGATAGGTAGTCATCTGGGGTTTTATGCAGCAAAACTACAGGTTATTATTGCT
TGTGATCCGCCTCGGAGTATTTTCCATCGAGGTAGATTAAAGACATGCTCACCCGAGTTTTATACTCTCC
TGCTTGAGATCCTTACTACAGTATGAAATTACAGTGTCGCGAGTTAGACTATGTAAGCAGAATTTTAATC
ATTTTTAAAGAGCCCAGTACTTCATATCCATTTCTCCCGCTCCTTCTGCAGCCTTATCAAAAGGTATTTT
AGAACACTCATTTTAGCCCCATTTTCATTTATTATACTGGCTTATCCAACCCCTAGACAGAGCATTGGCA
TTTTCCCTTTCCTGATCTTAGAAGTCTGATGACTCATGAAACCAGACAGATTAGTTACATACACCACAAA
TCGAGGCTGTAGCTGGGGCCTCAACACTGCAGTTCTTTTATAACTCCTTAGTACACTTTTTGTTGATCCT
TTGCCTTGATCCTTAATTTTCAGTGTCTATCACCTCTCCCGTCAGGTGGTGTTCCACATTTGGGCCTATT
CTCAGTCCAGGGAGTTTTACAACAATAGATGTATTGAGAATCCAACCTAAAGCTTAACTTTCCACTCCCA
TGAATGCCTCTCTCCTTTTTCTCCATTTATAAACTGAGCTATTAACCATTAATGGTTTCCAGGTGGATGT
CTCCTCCCCCAATATTACCTGATGTATCTTACATATTGCCAGGCTGATATTTTAAGACATTAAAAGGTAT
ATTTCATTATTGAGCCACATGGTATTGATTACTGCTTACTAAAATTTTGTCATTGTACACATCTGTAAAA
GGTGGTTCCTTTTGGAATGCAAAGTTCAGGTGTTTGTTGTCTTTCCTGACCTAAGGTCTTGTGAGCTTGT
ATTTTTTCTATTTAAGCAGTGCTTTCTCTTGGACTGGCTTGACTCATGGCATTCTACACGTTATTGCTGG
TCTAAATGTGATTTTGCCAAGCTTCTTCAGGACCTATAATTTTGCTTGACTTGTAGCCAAACACAAGTAA
AATGATTAAGCAACAAATGTATTTGTGAAGCTTGGTTTTTAGGTTGTTGTGTTGTGTGTGCTTGTGCTCT
ATAATAATACTATCCAGGGGCTGGAGAGGTGGCTCGGAGTTCAAGAGCACAGACTGCTCTTCCAGAAGTC
CTGAGTTCAATTCCCAGCAACCACATGGTGGCTCACAACCATCTGTAATGGGATCTGATGCCCTCTTCTG
GTGTGTCTGAAGACCACAAGTGTATTCACATTAAATAAATAAATCCTCCTTCTTCTTCTTTTTTTTTTTT
TTAAAGAGAATACTGTCTCCAGTAGAATTTACTGAAGTAATGAAATACTTTGTGTTTGTTCCAATATGGT
AGCCAATAATCAAATTACTCTTTAAGCACTGGAAATGTTACCAAGGAACTAATTTTTATTTGAAGTGTAA
CTGTGGACAGAGGAGCCATAACTGCAGACTTGTGGGATACAGAAGACCAATGCAGACTTTAATGTCTTTT
CTCTTACACTAAGCAATAAAGAAATAAAAATTGAACTTCTAGTATCCTATTTGTTTAAACTGCTAGCTTT
ACTTAACTTTTGTGCTTCATCTATACAAAGCTGAAAGCTAAGTCTGCAGCCATTACTAAACATGAAAGCA
AGTAATGATAATTTTGGATTTCAAAAATGTAGGGCCAGAGTTTAGCCAGCCAGTGGTGGTGCTTGCCTTT
ATGCCTTTAATCCCAGCACTCTGGAGGCAGAGACAGGCAGATCTCTGAGTTTGAGCCCAGCCTGGTCTAC
ACATCAAGTTCTATCTAGGATAGCCAGGAATACACACAGAAACCCTGTTGGGGAGGGGGGCTCTGAGATT
TCATAAAATTATAATTGAAGCATTCCCTAATGAGCCACTATGGATGTGGCTAAATCCGTCTACCTTTCTG
ATGAGATTTGGGTATTATTTTTTCTGTCTCTGCTGTTGGTTGGGTCTTTTGACACTGTGGGCTTTCTTTA
AAGCCTCCTTCCTGCCATGTGGTCTCTTGTTTGCTACTAACTTCCCATGGCTTAAATGGCATGGCTTTTT
GCCTTCTAAGGGCAGCTGCTGAGATTTGCAGCCTGATTTCCAGGGTGGGGTTGGGAAATCTTTCAAACAC
TAAAATTGTCCTTTAATTTTTTTTTTAAAAAATGGGTTATATAATAAACCTCATAAAATAGTTATGAGGA
GTGAGGTGGACTAATATTAAATGAGTCCCTCCCCTATAAAAGAGCTATTAAGGCTTTTTGTCTTATACTT
AACTTTTTTTTTAAATGTGGTATCTTTAGAACCAAGGGTCTTAGAGTTTTAGTATACAGAAACTGTTGCA
TCGCTTAATCAGATTTTCTAGTTTCAAATCCAGAGAATCCAAATTCTTCACAGCCAAAGTCAAATTAAGA
ATTTCTGACTTTTAATGTTAATTTGCTTACTGTGAATATAAAAATGATAGCTTTTCCTGAGGCAGGGTCT
CACTATGTATCTCTGCCTGATCTGCAACAAGATATGTAGACTAAAGTTCTGCCTGCTTTTGTCTCCTGAA
TACTAAGGTTAAAATGTAGTAATACTTTTGGAACTTGCAGGTCAGATTCTTTTATAGGGGACACACTAAG
GGAGCTTGGGTGATAGTTGGTAAAATGTGTTTCAAGTGATGAAAACTTGAATTATTATCACCGCAACCTA
CTTTTTAAAAAAAAAAGCCAGGCCTGTTAGAGCATGCTTAAGGGATCCCTAGGACTTGCTGAGCACACAA
GAGTAGTTACTTGGCAGGCTCCTGGTGAGAGCATATTTCAAAAAACAAGGCAGACAACCAAGAAACTACA
GTTAAGGTTACCTGTCTTTAAACCATCTGCATATACACAGGGATATTAAAATATTCCAAATAATATTTCA
TTCAAGTTTTCCCCCATCAAATTGGGACATGGATTTCTCCGGTGAATAGGCAGAGTTGGAAACTAAACAA
ATGTTGGTTTTGTGATTTGTGAAATTGTTTTCAAGTGATAGTTAAAGCCCATGAGATACAGAACAAAGCT
GCTATTTCGAGGTCTCTTGGTTTATACTCAGAAGCACTTCTTTGGGTTTCCCTGCACTATCCTGATCATG
TGCTAGGCCTACCTTAGGCTGATTGTTGTTCAAATAAACTTAAGTTTCCTGTCAGGTGATGTCATATGAT
TTCATATATCAAGGCAAAACATGTTATATATGTTAAACATTTGTACTTAATGTGAAAGTTAGGTCTTTGT
GGGTTTGATTTTTAATTTTCAAAACCTGAGCTAAATAAGTCATTTTTACATGTCTTACATTTGGTGGAAT
TGTATAATTGTGGTTTGCAGGCAAGACTCTCTGACCTAGTAACCCTACCTATAGAGCACTTTGCTGGGTC
ACAAGTCTAGGAGTCAAGCATTTCACCTTGAAGTTGAGACGTTTTGTTAGTGTATACTAGTTTATATGTT
GGAGGACATGTTTATCCAGAAGATATTCAGGACTATTTTTGACTGGGCTAAGGAATTGATTCTGATTAGC
ACTGTTAGTGAGCATTGAGTGGCCTTTAGGCTTGAATTGGAGTCACTTGTATATCTCAAATAATGCTGGC
CTTTTTTAAAAAGCCCTTGTTCTTTATCACCCTGTTTTCTACATAATTTTTGTTCAAAGAAATACTTGTT
TGGATCTCCTTTTGACAACAATAGCATGTTTTCAAGCCATATTTTTTTTCCTTTTTTTTTTTTTTTTTGG
TTTTTCGAGACAGGGTTTCTCTGTATAGCCCTGGCTGTCCTGGAACTCACTTTGTAGACCAGGCTGGCCT
CGAACTCAGAAATCCGCCTGCCTCTGCCTCCTGAGTGCCGGGATTAAAGGCGTGCACCACCACGCCTGGC
TAAGTTGGATATTTTGTTATATAACTATAACCAATACTAACTCCACTGGGTGGATTTTTAATTCAGTCAG
TAGTCTTAAGTGGTCTTTATTGGCCCTTCATTAAAATCTACTGTTCACTCTAACAGAGGCTGTTGGTACT
AGTGGCACTTAAGCAACTTCCTACGGATATACTAGCAGATTAAGGGTCAGGGATAGAAACTAGTCTAGCG
TTTTGTATACCTACCAGCTTTATACTACCTTGTTCTGATAGAAATATTTCAGGACATCTAGCTTATCGAT
ACCGTCGACGTTCGAACACGTGGAATTCCTGCAGCCCGGGGGATCCACTAGTTCTAGAGCGGCCGCCACC
GCGGTGGAGCTCCAATTCGCCCTATAGTGAGTCGTATTACGCGCGCTCACTGGCCGTCGTTTTACAACGT
CGTGACTGGGAAAACCCTGGCGTTACCCAACTTAATCGCCTTGCAGCACATCCCCCTTTCGCCAGCTGGC
GTAATAGCGAAGAGGCCCGCACCGATCGCCCTTCCCAACAGTTGCGCAGCCTGAATGGCGAATGGAAATT
GTA
[117 nt withheld, positions 10078-10194]
C
[91 nt withheld, positions 10196-10286]
A
[49 nt withheld, positions 10288-10336]
CCTTTGACGTTGGAGTCCACGTTCTTT
[37 nt withheld, positions 10364-10400]
ACCCTATCTCGGTCTATTCTTTTGATTTATAAGGGATTTTGCCGATTTCGGCCTATTGGTTAAAAAATGA
GCTGATTTAACAAAAATTTAACGCGAATTTTAACAAAATATTAACGCTTACAATTT
Features (pLannotate 1.2.2; 30 found; start..end, strand, type, name):
     24..128     +  promoter       AmpR promoter: bla
    129..989     +  CDS            AmpR: β-lactamase; bla; confers resistance to ampicillin, carbenicillin, and related antibiotics
   1160..1748    +  rep_origin     ori: high-copy-number ColE1/pMB1/pBR322/pUC origin of replication
   1931..2023    +  CDS            lacI (fragment): lac repressor; lacI; The lac repressor binds to the lac operator to inhibit transcription in E. coli. This inhibition can be relieved by adding lactose or isopropyl-β-D-thiogalactopyranoside (IPTG).
   2036..2057    +  protein_bind   CAP binding site: CAP binding activates transcription in the presence of cAMP. E. coli catabolite activator protein
   2072..2102    +  promoter       lac promoter: promoter for the E. coli lac operon
   2110..2126    +  protein_bind   lac operator: The lac repressor binds to the lac operator to inhibit transcription in E. coli. This inhibition can be relieved by adding lactose or isopropyl-β-D-thiogalactopyranoside (IPTG). lac repressor encoded by lacI
   2171..2189    +  promoter       T3 promoter: promoter for bacteriophage T3 RNA polymerase
   2202..2243    -  misc_feature   MCS (fragment): pBluescript multiple cloning site
   2263..2642    +  enhancer       CMV enhancer: human cytomegalovirus immediate early enhancer
   2643..2846    +  promoter       CMV promoter: human cytomegalovirus (CMV) immediate early promoter
   2842..2875    +  LTR            5' LTR (truncated) (fragment): truncated 5' long terminal repeat (LTR) from HIV-1
   2891..2909    +  promoter       T7 promoter: promoter for bacteriophage T7 RNA polymerase
   2946..2985    +  rep_origin     f1 ori (fragment): f1 bacteriophage origin of replication; arrow indicates direction of (+) strand synthesis
   2985..3214    -  rep_origin     f1 ori (fragment) (sequence partly withheld): f1 bacteriophage origin of replication; arrow indicates direction of (+) strand synthesis
   3226..3374    -  CDS            lacZα (fragment): LacZα fragment of β-galactosidase; lacZ fragment
   3382..3400    +  promoter       T7 promoter: promoter for bacteriophage T7 RNA polymerase
   3419..4501    +  misc_feature   Rosa26 left arm: left homology arm from intron 1 of the mouse Rosa26 gene (Soriano, 1999)
   4508..4611    +  misc_feature   Ad SA: adenovirus major late transcript splice acceptor (Friedrich and Soriano, 1991)
   4677..4724    +  protein_bind   FRT: FLP-mediated recombination occurs in the 8-bp core sequence TCTAGAAA (Turan and Bode, 2011). FLP recombinase from the Saccharomyces cerevisiae 2μ plasmid
   4751..5056    +  misc_feature   IRES (fragment): internal ribosome entry site (IRES) of the encephalomyocarditis virus (EMCV)
   5092..5119    -  misc_feature   MCS (fragment): pBluescript multiple cloning site
   5131..5355    +  polyA_signal   bGH poly(A) signal: bovine growth hormone polyadenylation signal
   5359..5380    +  promoter       SV40 promoter (fragment): SV40 enhancer and early promoter
   5445..9785    +  misc_feature   Rosa26 right arm: right homology arm from intron 1 of the mouse Rosa26 gene (Soriano, 1999)
   9784..9803    +  misc_feature   MCS (fragment): pBluescript multiple cloning site
   9817..9876    -  misc_feature   MCS (fragment): pBluescript multiple cloning site
   9885..9903    -  promoter       T7 promoter: promoter for bacteriophage T7 RNA polymerase
   9911..10066   +  CDS            lacZα (fragment): LacZα fragment of β-galactosidase; lacZ fragment
  10078..10526   +  rep_origin     f1 ori (sequence partly withheld): f1 bacteriophage origin of replication; arrow indicates direction of (+) strand synthesis
