[The description below was written by a language model from this plasmid's Addgene catalogue record and pLannotate feature annotations shown in this document.]
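Description:
pRosa26-Acceptor (AG103) is a mouse gene-targeting vector of about 10.5 kb built on the pBluescript II KS backbone. It serves as the recipient plasmid into which Tre-Tight or UAS ifgMosaic Donor cassettes are inserted, so that they can then be placed at the mouse Gt(ROSA)26Sor locus. In E. coli it is maintained at high copy through a ColE1/pUC-type origin and selected with ampicillin via the β-lactamase gene. The usual pBluescript remnants are also annotated: an f1 origin, lac promoter/operator, lacZα fragments, T3 and T7 promoters, and multiple cloning site fragments. Some of these appear more than once, which suggests assembly from several pBluescript-derived pieces.

The targeting portion consists of a left homology arm of roughly 1.1 kb and a right arm of roughly 4.3 kb, both from intron 1 of Rosa26, which direct homologous recombination into this widely used permissive locus. Between the arms lie an adenovirus major late splice acceptor, a single FRT site for FLP recombinase, a partial EMCV IRES, a short cloning-site fragment and a bGH polyadenylation signal. This layout is consistent with a landing region that captures transcription from the endogenous Rosa26 promoter and terminates it, with the cloning site as the likely entry point for donor cassettes, although the record does not state the exact cloning strategy. No mammalian selection marker or reporter coding sequence is annotated between the arms, and only a very short SV40 promoter fragment follows the poly(A) signal. A CMV enhancer/promoter lies outside the left arm, but no coding sequence is annotated downstream of it and its role is not stated.
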