Addgene plasmid #99632: pRosa26-Acceptor (AG103)
Purpose: To insert the Tre-Tight or UAS ifgMosaic Donor vectors
Depositing lab: Rui Benedito. Depositing organization: Centro Nacional de Investigaciones Cardiovasculares (CNIC). Publication: Dual ifgMosaic: A Versatile Method for Multispectral and Combinatorial Mosaic Gene-Function Analysis. Pontes-Quero S, Heredia L, Casquero-Garcia V, Fernandez-Chacon M, Luo W, Hermoso A, Bansal M, Garcia-Gonzalez I, Sanchez-Munoz MS, Perea JR, Galiana-Simal A, Rodriguez-Arabaolaza I, Del Olmo-Cabrera S, Rocha SF, Criado-Rodriguez LM, Giovinazzo G, Benedito R. Cell. 2017 Aug 10;170(4):800-814.e18. doi: 10.1016/j.cell.2017.07.031. PubMed 28802047.
Backbone
  Vector backbone: pBlueScript KS II
  Total vector size (bp): 10522
  Vector type: Mouse Targeting
Growth in bacteria
  Bacterial resistance: Ampicillin, 100 μg/mL
  Growth temperature: 37°C
  Growth strain: DH5alpha
  Copy number: High Copy
Gene/Insert
  Gene/Insert name: Gt(Rosa)26Sor
  Species: M. musculus (mouse)
  Entrez Gene: Gt(ROSA)26Sor (a.k.a. Gtrgeo26, Gtrosa26, R26, ROSA26, Thumpd3as1)
Terms and licenses: Academic/Nonprofit Terms; Industry Terms: Not Available to Industry
How to cite: pRosa26-Acceptor (AG103) was a gift from Rui Benedito (Addgene plasmid # 99632 ; http://n2t.net/addgene:99632 ; RRID:Addgene_99632)
